>Addgene plasmid #222015 | pCAGGS-PHOSPHO1-TEV-Twin-Strep | addgene full sequence | sequence record 457427 | Addgene NGS Result
GTCGACATTGATTATTGACTAGTTATTAATAGTAATCAATTACGGGGTCATTAGTTCATAGCCCATATAT
GGAGTTCCGCGTTACATAACTTACGGTAAATGGCCCGCCTGGCTGACCGCCCAACGACCCCCGCCCATTG
ACGTCAATAATGACGTATGTTCCCATAGTAACGCCAATAGGGACTTTCCATTGACGTCAATGGGTGGAGT
ATTTACGGTAAACTGCCCACTTGGCAGTACATCAAGTGTATCATATGCCAAGTACGCCCCCTATTGACGT
CAATGACGGTAAATGGCCCGCCTGGCATTATGCCCAGTACATGACCTTATGGGACTTTCCTACTTGGCAG
TACATCTACGTATTAGTCATCGCTATTACCATGGTCGAGGTGAGCCCCACGTTCTGCTTCACTCTCCCCA
TCTCCCCCCCCTCCCCACCCCCAATTTTGTATTTATTTATTTTTTAATTATTTTGTGCAGCGATGGGGGC
GGGGGGGGGGGGGGGGGGCGCGCCAGGGGGGGGGGGGGGGGGGGGGGGGGGGGGGGGGGGGGGGGGGGGG
GGGGGGGGGGGGGGGCGCGCGCCAGGCGGGGCGGGGCGGGGCGAGGGGCGGGGCGGGGCGAGGCGGAGAG
GTGCGGCGGCAGCCAATCAGAGCGGCGCGCTCCGAAAGTTTCCTTTTATGGCGAGGCGGCGGCGGCGGCG
GCCCTATAAAAAGCGAAGCGCGCGGCGGGCGGGAGTCGCTGCGCGCTGCCTTCGCCCCGTGCCCCGCTCC
GCCGCCGCCTCGCGCCGCCCGCCCCGGCTCTGACTGACCGCGTTACTCCCACAGGTGAGCGGGCGGGACG
GCCCTTCTCCTCCGGGCTGTAATTAGCGCTTGGTTTAATGACGGCTTGTTTCTTTTCTGTGGCTGCGTGA
AAGCCTTGAGGGGCTCCGGGAGGGCCCTTTGTGCGGGGGGAGCGGCTCGGGGGGTGCGTGCGTGTGTGTG
TGCGTGGGGAGCGCCGCGTGCGGCTCCGCGCTGCCCGGCGGCTGTGAGCGCTGCGGGCGCGGCGCGGGGC
TTTGTGCGCTCCGCAGTGTGCGCGAGGGGAGCGCGGCCGGGGGCGGTGCCCCGCGGTGCGGGGGGGGCTG
CGAGGGGAACAAAGGCTGCGTGCGGGGTGTGTGCGTGGGGGGGTGAGCAGGGGGTGTGGGCGCGTCGGTC
GGGCTGCAACCCCCCCTGCACCCCCCTCCCCGAGTTGCTGAGCACGGCCCGGCTTCGGGTGCGGGGCTCC
GTACGGGGCGTGGCGCGGGGCTCGCCGTGCCGGGCGGGGGGTGGCGGCAGGTGGGGGTGCCGGGCGGGGC
GGGGCCGCCTCGGGCCGGGGAGGGCTCGGGGGAGGGGCGCGGCGGCCCCCGGAGCGCCGGCGGCTGTCGA
GGCGCGGCGAGCCGCAGCCATTGCCTTTTATGGTAATCGTGCGAGAGGGCGCAGGGACTTCCTTTGTCCC
AAATCTGTGCGGAGCCGAAATCTGGGAGGCGCCGCCGCACCCCCTCTAGCGGGCGCGGGGCGAAGCGGTG
CGGCGCCGGCAGGAAGGAAATGGGCGGGGAGGGCCTTCGTGCGTCGCCGCGCCGCCGTCCCCTTCTCCCT
CTCCAGCCTCGGGGCTGTCCGCGGGGGGACGGCTGCCTTCGGGGGGGACGGGGCAGGGCGGGGTTCGGCT
TCTGGCGTGTGACCGGCGGCTCTAGAGCCTCTGCTAACCATGTTCATGCCTTCTTCTTTTTCCTACAGCT
CCTGGGCAACGTGCTGGTTATTGTGCTGTCTCATCATTTTGGCAAAGAATTGAGCTCCCGGGTACCGAAT
TCGATATCGCGGCCGCTCGAGCCACCATGAGTGGCTGTTTTCCAGTTTCTGGCCTCCGCTGCCTATCTAG
GGACGGCAGGATGGCCGCGCAGGGCGCGCCGCGCTTCCTCCTGACCTTCGACTTCGACGAGACTATCGTG
GACGAAAACAGCGACGATTCGATCGTGCGCGCCGCGCCGGGCCAGCGGCTCCCGGAGAGCCTGCGAGCCA
CCTACCGCGAGGGCTTCTACAACGAGTACATGCAGCGCGTCTTCAAGTACCTGGGCGAGCAGGGCGTGCG
GCCGCGGGACCTGAGCGCCATCTACGAAGCCATCCCTTTGTCGCCAGGCATGAGCGACCTGCTGCAGTTT
GTGGCAAAACAGGGCGCCTGCTTCGAGGTGATTCTCATCTCCGATGCCAACACCTTTGGCGTGGAGAGCT
CGCTGCGCGCCGCCGGCCACCACAGCCTGTTCCGCCGCATCCTCAGCAACCCGTCGGGGCCGGATGCGCG
GGGACTGCTGGCTCTGCGGCCGTTCCACACACACAGCTGCGCGCGCTGCCCCGCCAACATGTGCAAGCAC
AAGGTGCTCAGCGACTACCTGCGCGAGCGGGCCCACGACGGCGTGCACTTCGAGCGCCTCTTCTACGTGG
GCGACGGCGCCAACGACTTCTGCCCCATGGGGCTGCTGGCGGGCGGCGACGTGGCCTTCCCGCGCCGCGG
CTACCCCATGCACCGCCTCATTCAGGAGGCCCAGAAGGCCGAGCCCAGCTCGTTCCGCGCCAGCGTGGTG
CCCTGGGAAACGGCTGCAGATGTGCGCCTCCACCTGCAACAGGTGCTGAAGTCGTGCCTCGAGGAAAACC
TCTATTTTCAAGGCGCCACCATGTGGTCTCATCCCCAGTTCGAAAAAGGTGGTGGAAGTGGTGGGGGCTC
AGGAGGATCAGCCTGGTCACACCCTCAGTTCGAGAAGTGAAGATCTTTTTCCCTCTGCCAAAAATTATGG
GGACATCATGAAGCCCCTTGAGCATCTGACTTCTGGCTAATAAAGGAAATTTATTTTCATTGCAATAGTG
TGTTGGAATTTTTTGTGTCTCTCACTCGGAAGGACATATGGGAGGGCAAATCATTTAAAACATCAGAATG
AGTATTTGGTTTAGAGTTTGGCAACATATGCCCATATGCTGGCTGCCATGAACAAAGGTTGGCTATAAAG
AGGTCATCAGTATATGAAACAGCCCCCTGCTGTCCATTCCTTATTCCATAGAAAAGCCTTGACTTGAGGT
TAGATTTTTTTTATATTTTGTTTTGTGTTATTTTTTTCTTTAACATCCCTAAAATTTTCCTTACATGTTT
TACTAGCCAGATTTTTCCTCCTCTCCTGACTACTCCCAGTCATAGCTGTCCCTCTTCTCTTATGGAGATC
CCTCGACCTGCAGCCCAAGCTTGGCGTAATCATGGTCATAGCTGTTTCCTGTGTGAAATTGTTATCCGCT
CACAATTCCACACAACATACGAGCCGGAAGCATAAAGTGTAAAGCCTGGGGTGCCTAATGAGTGAGCTAA
CTCACATTAATTGCGTTGCGCTCACTGCCCGCTTTCCAGTCGGGAAACCTGTCGTGCCAGCGGATCCGCA
TCTCAATTAGTCAGCAACCATAGTCCCGCCCCTAACTCCGCCCATCCCGCCCCTAACTCCGCCCAGTTCC
GCCCATTCTCCGCCCCATGGCTGACTAATTTTTTTTATTTATGCAGAGGCCGAGGCCGCCTCGGCCTCTG
AGCTATTCCAGAAGTAGTGAGGAGGCTTTTTTGGAGGCCTAGGCTTTTGCAAAAAGCTAACTTGTTTATT
GCAGCTTATAATGGTTACAAATAAAGCAATAGCATCACAAATTTCACAAATAAAGCATTTTTTTCACTGC
ATTCTAGTTGTGGTTTGTCCAAACTCATCAATGTATCTTATCATGTCTGGATCCGCTGCATTAATGAATC
GGCCAACGCGCGGGGAGAGGCGGTTTGCGTATTGGGCGCTCTTCCGCTTCCTCGCTCACTGACTCGCTGC
GCTCGGTCGTTCGGCTGCGGCGAGCGGTATCAGCTCACTCAAAGGCGGTAATACGGTTATCCACAGAATC
AGGGGATAACGCAGGAAAGAACATGTGAGCAAAAGGCCAGCAAAAGGCCAGGAACCGTAAAAAGGCCGCG
TTGCTGGCGTTTTTCCATAGGCTCCGCCCCCCTGACGAGCATCACAAAAATCGACGCTCAAGTCAGAGGT
GGCGAAACCCGACAGGACTATAAAGATACCAGGCGTTTCCCCCTGGAAGCTCCCTCGTGCGCTCTCCTGT
TCCGACCCTGCCGCTTACCGGATACCTGTCCGCCTTTCTCCCTTCGGGAAGCGTGGCGCTTTCTCATAGC
TCACGCTGTAGGTATCTCAGTTCGGTGTAGGTCGTTCGCTCCAAGCTGGGCTGTGTGCACGAACCCCCCG
TTCAGCCCGACCGCTGCGCCTTATCCGGTAACTATCGTCTTGAGTCCAACCCGGTAAGACACGACTTATC
GCCACTGGCAGCAGCCACTGGTAACAGGATTAGCAGAGCGAGGTATGTAGGCGGTGCTACAGAGTTCTTG
AAGTGGTGGCCTAACTACGGCTACACTAGAAGAACAGTATTTGGTATCTGCGCTCTGCTGAAGCCAGTTA
CCTTCGGAAAAAGAGTTGGTAGCTCTTGATCCGGCAAACAAACCACCGCTGGTAGCGGTGGTTTTTTTGT
TTGCAAGCAGCAGATTACGCGCAGAAAAAAAGGATCTCAAGAAGATCCTTTGATCTTTTCTACGGGGTCT
GACGCTCAGTGGAACGAAAACTCACGTTAAGGGATTTTGGTCATGAGATTATCAAAAAGGATCTTCACCT
AGATCCTTTTAAATTAAAAATGAAGTTTTAAATCAATCTAAAGTATATATGAGTAAACTTGGTCTGACAG
TTACCAATGCTTAATCAGTGAGGCACCTATCTCAGCGATCTGTCTATTTCGTTCATCCATAGTTGCCTGA
CTCCCCGTCGTGTAGATAACTACGATACGGGAGGGCTTACCATCTGGCCCCAGTGCTGCAATGATACCGC
GAGACCCACGCTCACCGGCTCCAGATTTATCAGCAATAAACCAGCCAGCCGGAAGGGCCGAGCGCAGAAG
TGGTCCTGCAACTTTATCCGCCTCCATCCAGTCTATTAATTGTTGCCGGGAAGCTAGAGTAAGTAGTTCG
CCAGTTAATAGTTTGCGCAACGTTGTTGCCATTGCTACAGGCATCGTGGTGTCACGCTCGTCGTTTGGTA
TGGCTTCATTCAGCTCCGGTTCCCAACGATCAAGGCGAGTTACATGATCCCCCATGTTGTGCAAAAAAGC
GGTTAGCTCCTTCGGTCCTCCGATCGTTGTCAGAAGTAAGTTGGCCGCAGTGTTATCACTCATGGTTATG
GCAGCACTGCATAATTCTCTTACTGTCATGCCATCCGTAAGATGCTTTTCTGTGACTGGTGAGTACTCAA
CCAAGTCATTCTGAGAATAGTGTATGCGGCGACCGAGTTGCTCTTGCCCGGCGTCAATACGGGATAATAC
CGCGCCACATAGCAGAACTTTAAAAGTGCTCATCATTGGAAAACGTTCTTCGGGGCGAAAACTCTCAAGG
ATCTTACCGCTGTTGAGATCCAGTTCGATGTAACCCACTCGTGCACCCAACTGATCTTCAGCATCTTTTA
CTTTCACCAGCGTTTCTGGGTGAGCAAAAACAGGAAGGCAAAATGCCGCAAAAAAGGGAATAAGGGCGAC
ACGGAAATGTTGAATACTCATACTCTTCCTTTTTCAATATTATTGAAGCATTTATCAGGGTTATTGTCTC
ATGAGCGGATACATATTTGAATGTATTTAGAAAAATAAACAAATAGGGGTTCCGCGCACATTTCCCCGAA
AAGTGCCACCTGG
Features (pLannotate 1.2.2; 18 found; start..end, strand, type, name):
      4..383     +  enhancer       CMV enhancer: human cytomegalovirus immediate early enhancer
    385..549     +  promoter       chicken β-actin promoter (fragment): No description available
    554..731     +  promoter       chicken β-actin promoter (fragment): No description available
    732..1748    +  intron         chimeric intron: chimera between introns from chicken β-actin and rabbit β-globin
   1847..2647    +  CDS            PHOSPHO1: PHOP1_HUMAN - Experimental evidence at protein level: Swiss-Prot protein existence level 1. Phosphatase that has a high activity toward phosphoethanolamine (PEA) and phosphocholine (PCho). Involved in the generation of inorganic phosphate for bone mineralization. From Homo sapiens (Human).
   2696..2712    +  CDS            Twin-Strep-tag (fragment): two Strep-Tag®II moieties connected by a linker for enhanced binding to Strep-Tactin®, an engineered form of streptavidin (Schmidt et al., 2013)
   2839..2894    +  polyA_signal   β-globin poly(A) signal: rabbit β-globin polyadenylation signal (Gil and Proudfoot, 1987)
   3279..3295    -  protein_bind   lac operator: The lac repressor binds to the lac operator to inhibit transcription in E. coli. This inhibition can be relieved by adding lactose or isopropyl-β-D-thiogalactopyranoside (IPTG). lac repressor encoded by lacI
   3303..3333    -  promoter       lac promoter: promoter for the E. coli lac operon
   3348..3369    -  protein_bind   CAP binding site: CAP binding activates transcription in the presence of cAMP. E. coli catabolite activator protein
   3382..3421    -  CDS            lacI (fragment): lac repressor; lacI; The lac repressor binds to the lac operator to inhibit transcription in E. coli. This inhibition can be relieved by adding lactose or isopropyl-β-D-thiogalactopyranoside (IPTG).
   3428..3450    +  promoter       SV40 promoter (fragment): SV40 enhancer and early promoter
   3474..3609    +  rep_origin     SV40 ori: SV40 origin of replication
   3629..3763    +  polyA_signal   SV40 poly(A) signal: SV40 polyadenylation signal
   3765..3819    -  CDS            lacI (fragment): lac repressor; lacI; The lac repressor binds to the lac operator to inhibit transcription in E. coli. This inhibition can be relieved by adding lactose or isopropyl-β-D-thiogalactopyranoside (IPTG).
   4002..4590    -  rep_origin     ori: high-copy-number ColE1/pMB1/pBR322/pUC origin of replication
   4761..5621    -  CDS            AmpR: β-lactamase; bla; confers resistance to ampicillin, carbenicillin, and related antibiotics
   5622..5726    -  promoter       AmpR promoter: bla
