[The description below was written by a language model from this plasmid's Addgene catalogue record and pLannotate feature annotations shown in this document.]
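Description:
pCAGGS-PHOSPHO1-TEV-Twin-Strep is a mammalian expression plasmid built on a pCAGGS-derived backbone that supplies a C-terminal TEV-cleavable Twin-Strep tag. It is maintained in E. coli as a high-copy plasmid through a ColE1/pUC-type origin and is selected with ampicillin via the β-lactamase gene and its own promoter. The backbone also carries remnants of the lac promoter/operator region and small lacI fragments, which are cloning-vector leftovers. An SV40 origin with an adjacent SV40 poly(A) signal is present too; the origin can support episomal replication in cells expressing SV40 large T antigen. No mammalian selection marker is annotated, so the plasmid appears suited mainly to transient transfection.

The payload is the human PHOSPHO1 coding sequence (phosphoethanolamine/phosphocholine phosphatase 1, 801 bp), inserted by Gibson assembly with its stop codon removed so that translation reads through into the backbone-encoded TEV protease site and Twin-Strep tag. Expression is driven by the CAG arrangement: the CMV immediate-early enhancer, the chicken β-actin promoter, and a chimeric β-actin/β-globin intron, giving strong constitutive transcription. A rabbit β-globin polyadenylation signal terminates the transcript. The annotation tool recognised only a short fragment of the Twin-Strep tag and did not annotate the TEV site, although the catalogue record describes both as complete. The sequenced record is also slightly longer (5,753 nt) than the stated total size (5,672 bp).

The construct is intended for producing PHOSPHO1 in mammalian cells. The Twin-Strep tag allows affinity capture on Strep-Tactin resin, and TEV cleavage can then remove the tag. The depositor notes that the insert can be excised with XhoI.
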