Addgene plasmid #222015: pCAGGS-PHOSPHO1-TEV-Twin-Strep
Purpose: Express human PHOSPHO1 protein (C-terminal Tobacco Etch Virus (TEV) protease cleavable Twin-Strep-fusion protein (ENLYFQGS-WSHPQFEK-(GGGS)2-GGSA-WSHPQFEK)) in mammalian cell
Depositing lab: Chiaki Murakami. Depositing organization: Chiba University.
Backbone
  Vector backbone: pCAGGS-N-TEV-Twin-Strep
  Backbone manufacturer: Chiaki Murakami
  Backbone size w/o insert (bp): 4871
  Total vector size (bp): 5672
  Vector type: Mammalian Expression
Growth in bacteria
  Bacterial resistance: Ampicillin, 100 μg/mL
  Growth temperature: 37°C
  Growth strain: DH5alpha
  Copy number: High Copy
Gene/Insert
  Gene/Insert name: PHOSPHO1 (alt name: phosphoethanolamine/phosphocholine phosphatase 1)
  Species: H. sapiens (human)
  Insert size (bp): 801
  Mutation: stop codon (TGA) is deleted
  GenBank ID: NM_178500.4
  Entrez Gene: PHOSPHO1
  Promoter: chicken β-actin promoter
  Tag / fusion protein: TEV cleavable site (C terminal on backbone); Twin-Strep-tag (C terminal on backbone)
  Cloning method: Gibson Cloning
  Sequencing primers: 5′ TTCGGCTTCTGGCGTGTGACC; 3′ TATTAGCCAGAAGTCAGATGCTCAAGG
Terms and licenses: Academic/Nonprofit Terms; Industry Terms: Not Available to Industry
Depositor comments: The insert can be removed using the restriction enzyme, XhoI.
How to cite: pCAGGS-PHOSPHO1-TEV-Twin-Strep was a gift from Chiaki Murakami (Addgene plasmid # 222015 ; http://n2t.net/addgene:222015 ; RRID:Addgene_222015)
